Addgene plasmid #196252: pTL-Bag2-gRNA2
Purpose: Plasmid for cloning the second CRISPR-Cas9 guide RNA of multiplex guide RNAs
Depositing lab: Bing Yang. Depositing organization: University of Missouri at Columbia. Publication: Efficient CRISPR-Cas9 based cytosine base editors for phytopathogenic bacteria. Li C, Wang L, Cseke LJ, Vasconcelos F, Huguet-Tapia JC, Gassmann W, Pauwels L, White FF, Dong H, Yang B. Commun Biol. 2023 Jan 17;6(1):56. doi: 10.1038/s42003-023-04451-8. PubMed 36646768.
Backbone
  Vector backbone: pUC18
  Vector type: Bacterial Expression
Growth in bacteria
  Bacterial resistance: Tetracycline, 10 μg/mL
  Growth temperature: 37°C
  Growth strain: DH5alpha
  Copy number: High Copy
Gene/Insert
  Gene/Insert name: CRISPR-Cas9 guide RNA scaffold and multiple cloning site
  gRNA/shRNA sequence: no target sequence
  Promoter: J23119 promoter
  Cloning method: Restriction Enzyme; 5′ cloning site BsmBI (destroyed during cloning); 3′ cloning site BsmBI (destroyed during cloning)
  Sequencing primers: 5′ 5-TGGCCCGTGTCTCAAAATCTCTG-3; 3′ 5'-ATCTTTTCTACGGGGTCTGACG-3
Terms and licenses: Academic/Nonprofit Terms; Industry Terms: Not Available to Industry
How to cite: pTL-Bag2-gRNA2 was a gift from Bing Yang (Addgene plasmid # 196252 ; http://n2t.net/addgene:196252 ; RRID:Addgene_196252)
