[The description below was written by a language model from this plasmid's Addgene catalogue record and pLannotate feature annotations shown in this document.]
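Description:
pTL-Bag2-gRNA2 is a small (about 3.2 kb) high-copy bacterial plasmid built on a pUC18-type backbone. It serves as an intermediate cloning module for the second guide RNA in a multiplexed CRISPR-Cas9 guide array. It replicates in E. coli from the ColE1/pMB1/pUC origin and is selected with tetracycline, through a tetracycline efflux gene driven by its native tet promoter. The sequence annotation also picks up short fragments of lacI, an RSF origin and a kanamycin resistance gene, along with a T7 promoter and rrnB T1 and T2 terminators. The partial fragments appear to be leftovers from earlier construction steps rather than functional parts, and the record does not list kanamycin as a selection.

The payload is an empty guide RNA expression unit. The strong constitutive synthetic bacterial promoter J23119 lies upstream of the Streptococcus pyogenes Cas9 gRNA scaffold, and the roughly 80 nt between them corresponds to the cloning site described in the record. No target sequence is present. A spacer is inserted between two BsmBI sites, and these type IIS sites are destroyed during cloning, so the spacer ends up joined directly to the promoter and scaffold without leftover restriction sequence.

The "gRNA2" designation and the stated purpose indicate that the plasmid is one of a set of position-specific modules whose guide cassettes are combined into a multiplex array, although the record does not describe the assembly scheme or the destination vector. The associated publication concerns CRISPR-Cas9 cytosine base editors for phytopathogenic bacteria, which suggests the guides built here are meant to direct base editing at several loci at once in those organisms.
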