Features (pLannotate 1.2.2; 12 found; start..end, strand, type, name):
      1..54      -  CDS            lacI (fragment): lac repressor; lacI; The lac repressor binds to the lac operator to inhibit transcription in E. coli. This inhibition can be relieved by adding lactose or isopropyl-β-D-thiogalactopyranoside (IPTG).
     56..180     -  rep_origin     RSF ori (fragment): Plasmids containing the RSF 1030 origin of replication can be propagated in E. coli cells that contain additional plasmids with compatible origins.
    196..224     +  promoter       tet promoter: E. coli promoter for tetracycline efflux protein gene
    272..1462    +  CDS            TcR: tetracycline efflux protein; tet; confers resistance to tetracycline
   1560..1634    +  CDS            KanR (fragment): aminoglycoside phosphotransferase; aphA-3; confers resistance to kanamycin
   1637..1655    -  promoter       T7 promoter: promoter for bacteriophage T7 RNA polymerase
   1768..1802    +  promoter       J23119 promoter: bacterial promoter (Registry of Standard Biological Parts BBa J23119)
   1881..1956    +  misc_RNA       gRNA scaffold: guide RNA scaffold for the Streptococcus pyogenes CRISPR/Cas9 system
   2068..2656    +  rep_origin     ori: high-copy-number ColE1/pMB1/pBR322/pUC origin of replication
   2839..2931    +  CDS            lacI (fragment): lac repressor; lacI; The lac repressor binds to the lac operator to inhibit transcription in E. coli. This inhibition can be relieved by adding lactose or isopropyl-β-D-thiogalactopyranoside (IPTG).
   2986..3013    -  terminator     rrnB T2 terminator: transcription terminator T2 from the E. coli rrnB gene
   3145..3188    +  terminator     rrnB T1 terminator: Escherichia coli rrnB; transcription terminator T1 from the E. coli rrnB gene
>Addgene plasmid #196252 | pTL-Bag2-gRNA2 | addgene full sequence | sequence record 385943 | Addgene NGS Result
CTGCATTAATGAATCGGCCAACGCGCGGGGAGAGGCGGTTTGCGTATTGGGCGCTCTTCCGCTTCCTCGC
TCACTGACTCGCTGCGCTCGGTCGTTCGGCTGCGGCGAGCGGTATCAGCTCACTCAAAGGCGGTAATACG
GTTATCCACAGAATCAGGGGATAACGCAGGAAAGAACATGAATTAATTCTCATGTTTGACAGCTTATCAT
CGATTAGCTTTAATGCGGTAGTTTATCACAGTTAAATTGCTAACGCAGTCAGGCACCGTGTATGAAATCT
AACAATGCGCTCATCGTCATCCTCGGCACCGTCACCCTGGATGCTGTAGGCATAGGCTTGGTTATGCCGG
TACTGCCGGGCCTCTTGCGGGATATCGTCCATTCCGACAGCATCGCCAGTCACTATGGCGTGCTGCTAGC
GCTATATGCGTTGATGCAATTTCTATGCGCACCCGTTCTCGGAGCACTGTCCGACCGCTTTGGCCGCCGC
CCAGTCCTGCTCGCTTCGCTACTTGGAGCCACTATCGACTACGCGATCATGGCGACCACACCCGTCCTGT
GGATTCTCTACGCCGGACGCATCGTGGCCGGCATCACCGGCGCCACAGGTGCGGTTGCTGGCGCCTATAT
CGCCGACATCACCGATGGGGAAGATCGGGCTCGCCACTTCGGGCTCATGAGCGCTTGTTTCGGCGTGGGT
ATGGTGGCAGGCCCCGTGGCCGGGGGACTGTTGGGCGCCATCTCCTTACATGCACCATTCCTTGCGGCGG
CGGTGCTCAACGGCCTCAACCTACTACTGGGCTGCTTCCTAATGCAGGAGTCGCATAAGGGAGAGCGCCG
ACCCATGCCCTTGAGAGCCTTCAACCCAGTCAGCTCCTTCCGGTGGGCGCGGGGCATGACTATCGTCGCC
GCACTTATGACTGTCTTCTTTATCATGCAACTCGTAGGACAGGTGCCGGCAGCGCTCTGGGTCATTTTCG
GCGAGGACCGCTTTCGCTGGAGCGCGACGATGATCGGCCTGTCGCTTGCGGTATTCGGAATCTTGCACGC
CCTCGCTCAAGCCTTCGTCACTGGTCCCGCCACCAAACGTTTCGGCGAGAAGCAGGCCATTATCGCCGGC
ATGGCGGCCGACGCGCTGGGCTACGTCTTGCTGGCGTTCGCGACGCGAGGCTGGATGGCCTTCCCCATTA
TGATTCTTCTCGCTTCCGGCGGCATCGGGATGCCCGCGTTGCAGGCCATGCTGTCCAGGCAGGTAGATGA
CGACCATCAGGGACAGCTTCAAGGATCGCTCGCGGCTCTTACCAGCCTAACTTCGATCATTGGACCGCTG
ATCGTCACGGCGATTTATGCCGCCTCGGCGAGCACATGGAACGGGTTGGCATGGATTGTAGGCGCCGCCC
TATACCTTGTCTGCCTCCCCGCGTTGCGTCGCGGTGCATGGAGCCGGGCCACCTCGACCTGAATGGAAGC
CGGCGGCACCTCGCTAACGGATTCACCACTCCAAGAATTGGAGCCAATCAATTCTTGCGGAGAACTGTGA
ATGCGCAAACCAACCCTTGATCGGGGAAGAACAGTATGTCGAGCTATTTTTTGACTTACTGGGGATCAAG
CCTGATTGGGAGAAAATAAAATATCCCCTATAGTGAGTCGTATTACATGGTCATAGCTGTTTCCTGGCAG
CTCTGGCCCGTGTCTCAAAATCTCTGATGTTACATTGCACAAGATAAAAATATATCATCATGCCTCCTCT
AGAATGGGTCTCTCTGATTGACAGCTAGCTCAGTCCTAGGTATAATGCTAGCGGAGACGAAGCTTGAAGA
CCGTCGACCTGCAGACTGGCTGTGTATAAGGGAGCCTGACATTTATATTCCCCCGTCTCGGTTTTAGAGC
TAGAAATAGCAAGTTAAAATAAGGCTAGTCCGTTATCAACTTGAAAAAGTGGCACCGAGTCGGTGCTTTT
TTTAAGAGGAGACCATGCTCGAGCCACCCATGACCAAAATCCCTTAACGTGAGTTACGCGTCGTTCCACT
GAGCGTCAGACCCCGTAGAAAAGATCAAAGGATCTTCTTGAGATCCTTTTTTTCTGCGCGTAATCTGCTG
CTTGCAAACAAAAAAACCACCGCTACCAGCGGTGGTTTGTTTGCCGGATCAAGAGCTACCAACTCTTTTT
CCGAAGGTAACTGGCTTCAGCAGAGCGCAGATACCAAATACTGTTCTTCTAGTGTAGCCGTAGTTAGGCC
ACCACTTCAAGAACTCTGTAGCACCGCCTACATACCTCGCTCTGCTAATCCTGTTACCAGTGGCTGCTGC
CAGTGGCGATAAGTCGTGTCTTACCGGGTTGGACTCAAGACGATAGTTACCGGATAAGGCGCAGCGGTCG
GGCTGAACGGGGGGTTCGTGCACACAGCCCAGCTTGGAGCGAACGACCTACACCGAACTGAGATACCTAC
AGCGTGAGCTATGAGAAAGCGCCACGCTTCCCGAAGGGAGAAAGGCGGACAGGTATCCGGTAAGCGGCAG
GGTCGGAACAGGAGAGCGCACGAGGGAGCTTCCAGGGGGAAACGCCTGGTATCTTTATAGTCCTGTCGGG
TTTCGCCACCTCTGACTTGAGCGTCGATTTTTGTGATGCTCGTCAGGGGGGCGGAGCCTATGGAAAAACG
CCAGCAACGCGGCCTTTTTACGGTTCCTGGCCTTTTGCTGGCCTTTTGCTCACATGTTCTTTCCTGCGTT
ATCCCCTGATTCTGTGGATAACCGTATTACCGCCTTTGAGTGAGCTGATACCGCTCGCCGCAGCCGAACG
ACCGAGCGCAGCGAGTCAGTGAGCGAGGAAGCGGAAGAGCGCCCAATACGCAAACCGCCTCTCCCCGCGC
GTTGGCCGATTCATTAATGCAGCTGGCACGACAGGTTTCCCGACTGGAAAGCGGGCAGTGAGCGCAACGC
AATTAATACGCGTACCGCTAGCCAGGAAGAGTTTGTAGAAACGCAAAAAGGCCATCCGTCAGGATGGCCT
TCTGCTTAGTTTGATGCCTGGCAGTTTATGGCGGGCGTCCTGCCCGCCACCCTCCGGGCCGTTGCTTCAC
AACGTTCAAATCCGCTCCCGGCGGATTTGTCCTACTCAGGAGAGCGTTCACCGACAAACAACAGATAAAA
CGAAAGGCCCAGTCTTCCGACTGAGCCTTTCGTTTTATTTGATGCCTGGCAGTTCCCTACTCTCGCGTT
